>Addgene plasmid #30205 | Cre-IRES-PuroR | addgene full sequence | sequence record 215679 | Addgene NGS Result
ATGACATGATTACGAATTTCACAAATAAAGCATTTTTTTCACTGCATTCTAGTTGTGGTTTGTCCAAACT
CATCAATGTATCTTATCATGTCTGGATCAACTGGATAACTCAAGCTAACCAAAATCATCCCAAACTTCCC
ACCCCATACCCTATTACCACTGCCAATTACCTGTGGTTTCATTTACTCTAAACCTGTGATTCCTCTGAAT
TATTTTCATTTTAAAGAAATTGTATTTGTTAAATATGTACTACAAACTTAGTAGTTGGAAGGGCTAATTC
ACTCCCAAAGAAGACAAGATATCCTTGATCTGTGGATCTACCACACACAAGGCTACTTCCCTGATTAGCA
GAACTACACACCAGGGCCAGGGGTCAGATATCCACTGACCTTTGGATGGTGCTACAAGCTAGTACCAGTT
GAGCCAGATAAGGTAGAAGAGGCCAATAAAGGAGAGAACACCAGCTTGTTACACCCTGTGAGCCTGCATG
GGATGGATGACCCGGAGAGAGAAGTGTTAGAGTGGAGGTTTGACAGCCGCCTAGCATTTCATCACGTGGC
CCGAGAGCTGCATCCGGAGTACTTCAAGAACTGCTGATATCGAGCTTGCTACAAGGGACTTTCCGCTGGG
GACTTTCCAGGGAGGCGTGGCCTGGGCGGGACTGGGGAGTGGCGAGCCCTCAGATCCTGCATATAAGCAG
CTGCTTTTTGCCTGTACTGGGTCTCTCTGGTTAGACCAGATCTGAGCCTGGGAGCTCTCTGGCTAACTAG
GGAACCCACTGCTTAAGCCTCAATAAAGCTTGCCTTGAGTGCTTCAAGTAGTGTGTGCCCGTCTGTTGTG
TGACTCTGGTAACTAGAGATCCCTCAGACCCTTTTAGTCAGTGTGGAAAATCTCTAGCAGTGGCGCCCGA
ACAGGGACTTGAAAGCGAAAGGGAAACCAGAGGAGCTCTCTCGACGCAGGACTCGGCTTGCTGAAGCGCG
CACGGCAAGAGGCGAGGGGCGGCGACTGGTGAGTACGCCAAAAATTTTGACTAGCGGAGGCTAGAAGGAG
AGAGATGGGTGCGAGAGCGTCAGTATTAAGCGGGGGAGAATTAGATCGCGATGGGAAAAAATTCGGTTAA
GGCCAGGGGGAAAGAAAAAATATAAATTAAAACATATAGTATGGGCAAGCAGGGAGCTAGAACGATTCGC
AGTTAATCCTGGCCTGTTAGAAACATCAGAAGGCTGTAGACAAATACTGGGACAGCTACAACCATCCCTT
CAGACAGGATCAGAAGAACTTAGATCATTATATAATACAGTAGCAACCCTCTATTGTGTGCATCAAAGGA
TAGAGATAAAAGACACCAAGGAAGCTTTAGACAAGATAGAGGAAGAGCAAAACAAAAGTAAGACCACCGC
ACAGCAAGCGGCCGGCCGCTGATCTTCAGACCTGGAGGAGGAGATATGAGGGACAATTGGAGAAGTGAAT
TATATAAATATAAAGTAGTAAAAATTGAACCATTAGGAGTAGCACCCACCAAGGCAAAGAGAAGAGTGGT
GCAGAGAGAAAAAAGAGCAGTGGGAATAGGAGCTTTGTTCCTTGGGTTCTTGGGAGCAGCAGGAAGCACT
ATGGGCGCAGCGTCAATGACGCTGACGGTACAGGCCAGACAATTATTGTCTGGTATAGTGCAGCAGCAGA
ACAATTTGCTGAGGGCTATTGAGGCGCAACAGCATCTGTTGCAACTCACAGTCTGGGGCATCAAGCAGCT
CCAGGCAAGAATCCTGGCTGTGGAAAGATACCTAAAGGATCAACAGCTCCTGGGGATTTGGGGTTGCTCT
GGAAAACTCATTTGCACCACTGCTGTGCCTTGGAATGCTAGTTGGAGTAATAAATCTCTGGAACAGATTT
GGAATCACACGACCTGGATGGAGTGGGACAGAGAAATTAACAATTACACAAGCTTAATACACTCCTTAAT
TGAAGAATCGCAAAACCAGCAAGAAAAGAATGAACAAGAATTATTGGAATTAGATAAATGGGCAAGTTTG
TGGAATTGGTTTAACATAACAAATTGGCTGTGGTATATAAAATTATTCATAATGATAGTAGGAGGCTTGG
TAGGTTTAAGAATAGTTTTTGCTGTACTTTCTATAGTGAATAGAGTTAGGCAGGGATATTCACCATTATC
GTTTCAGACCCACCTCCCAACCCCGAGGGGACCCGACAGGCCCGAAGGAATAGAAGAAGAAGGTGGAGAG
AGAGACAGAGACAGATCCATTCGATTAGTGAACGGATCTCGACGGTATCGCCGAATTCACAAATGGCAGT
ATTCATCCACAATTTTAAAAGAAAAGGGGGGATTGGGGGGTACAGTGCAGGGGAAAGAATAGTAGACATA
ATAGCAACAGACATACAAACTAAAGAATTACAAAAACAAATTACAAAAATTCAAAATTTTCGGGTTTATT
ACAGGGACAGCAGAGATCCAGTTTGGACTAGTCGTGAGGCTCCGGTGCCCGTCAGTGGGCAGAGCGCACA
TCGCCCACAGTCCCCGAGAAGTTGGGGGGAGGGGTCGGCAATTGAACCGGTGCCTAGAGAAGGTGGCGCG
GGGTAAACTGGGAAAGTGATGTCGTGTACTGGCTCCGCCTTTTTCCCGAGGGTGGGGGAGAACCGTATAT
AAGTGCAGTAGTCGCCGTGAACGTTCTTTTTCGCAACGGGTTTGCCGCCAGAACACAGGTAAGTGCCGTG
TGTGGTTCCCGCGGGCCTGGCCTCTTTACGGGTTATGGCCCTTGCGTGCCTTGAATTACTTCCACCTGGC
TGCAGTACGTGATTCTTGATCCCGAGCTTCGGGTTGGAAGTGGGTGGGAGAGTTCGAGGCCTTGCGCTTA
AGGAGCCCCTTCGCCTCGTGCTTGAGTTGAGGCCTGGCCTGGGCGCTGGGGCCGCCGCGTGCGAATCTGG
TGGCACCTTCGCGCCTGTCTCGCTGCTTTCGATAAGTCTCTAGCCATTTAAAATTTTTGATGACCTGCTG
CGACGCTTTTTTTCTGGCAAGATAGTCTTGTAAATGCGGGCCAAGATCTGCACACTGGTATTTCGGTTTT
TGGGGCCGCGGGCGGCGACGGGGCCCGTGCGTCCCAGCGCACATGTTCGGCGAGGCGGGGCCTGCGAGCG
CGGCCACCGAGAATCGGACGGGGGTAGTCTCAAGCTGGCCGGCCTGCTCTGGTGCCTGGCCTCGCGCCGC
CGTGTATCGCCCCGCCCTGGGCGGCAAGGCTGGCCCGGTCGGCACCAGTTGCGTGAGCGGAAAGATGGCC
GCTTCCCGGCCCTGCTGCAGGGAGCTCAAAATGGAGGACGCGGCGCTCGGGAGAGCGGGCGGGTGAGTCA
CCCACACAAAGGAAAAGGGCCTTTCCGTCCTCAGCCGTCGCTTCATGTGACTCCACGGAGTACCGGGCGC
CGTCCAGGCACCTCGATTAGTTCTCGAGCTTTTGGAGTACGTCGTCTTTAGGTTGGGGGGAGGGGTTTTA
TGCGATGGAGTTTCCCCACACTGAGTGGGTGGAGACTGAAGTTAGGCCAGCTTGGCACTTGATGTAATTC
TCCTTGGAATTTGCCCTTTTTGAGTTTGGATCTTGGTTCATTCTCAAGCCTCAGACAGTGGTTCAAAGTT
TTTTTCTTCCATTTCAGGTGTCGTGAAGCGGCCGCCATGGGCACACGACTCCCCAAGAAGAGGAAGGTGT
CCAATTTACTGACCGTACACCAAAATTTGCCTGCATTACCGGTCGATGCAACGAGTGATGAGGTTCGCAA
GAACCTGATGGACATGTTCAGGGATCGCCAGGCGTTTTCTGAGCATACCTGGAAAATGCTTCTGTCCGTT
TGCCGGTCGTGGGCGGCATGGTGCAAGTTGAATAACCGGAAATGGTTTCCCGCAGAACCTGAAGATGTTC
GAGATTATCTTCTATATCTTCAGGCGCGCGGTCTGGCAGTAAAAACTATCCAGCAACATTTGGGCCAGCT
AAACATGCTTCATCGTCGGTCCGGGCTGCCACGACCAAGTGACAGCAATGCTGTTTCACTGGTTATGCGG
CGGATCCGAAAAGAAAACGTTGATGCCGGTGAACGTGCAAAACAGGCTCTAGCGTTCGAACGCACTGATT
TCGACCAGGTTCGTTCACTCATGGAAAATAGCGATCGCTGCCAGGATATACGTAATCTGGCATTTCTGGG
GATTGCTTATAACACCCTGTTACGTATAGCCGAAATTGCCAGGATCAGGGTTAAAGATATCTCACGTACT
GACGGTGGGAGAATGTTAATCCATATTGGCAGAACGAAAACGCTGGTTAGCACCGCAGGTGTAGAGAAGG
CACTTAGCCTGGGGGTAACTAAACTGGTCGAGCGATGGATTTCCGTCTCTGGTGTAGCTGATGATCCGAA
TAACTACCTGTTTTGCCGGGTCAGAAAAAATGGTGTTGCCGCGCCATCTGCCACCAGCCAGCTATCAACT
CGCGCCCTGGAAGGGATTTTTGAAGCAACTCATCGATTGATTTACGGCGCTAAGGATGACTCTGGTCAGA
GATACCTGGCCTGGTCTGGACACAGTGCCCGTGTCGGAGCCGCGCGAGATATGGCCCGCGCTGGAGTTTC
AATACCGGAGATCATGCAAGCTGGTGGCTGGACCAATGTAAATATTGTCATGAACTATATCCGTAACCTG
GATAGTGAAACAGGGGCAATGGTGCGCCTGCTGGAAGATGGCGATTAGAGATCCCTCCCCCCCCCCTAAC
GTTACTGGCCGAAGCCGCTTGGAATAAGGCCGGTGTGCGTTTGTCTATATGTTATTTTCCACCATATTGC
CGTCTTTTGGCAATGTGAGGGCCCGGAAACCTGGCCCTGTCTTCTTGACGAGCATTCCTAGGGGTCTTTC
CCCTCTCGCCAAAGGAATGCAAGGTCTGTTGAATGTCGTGAAGGAAGCAGTTCCTCTGGAAGCTTCTTGA
AGACAAACAACGTCTGTAGCGACCCTTTGCAGGCAGCGGAACCCCCCACCTGGCGACAGGTGCCTCTGCG
GCCAAAAGCCACGTGTATAAGATACACCTGCAAAGGCGGCACAACCCCAGTGCCACGTTGTGAGTTGGAT
AGTTGTGGAAAGAGTCAAATGGCTCTCCTCAAGCGTATTCAACAAGGGGCTGAAGGATGCCCAGAAGGTA
CCCCATTGTATGGGATCTGATCTGGGGCCTCGGTGCACATGCTTTACATGTGTTTAGTCGAGGTTAAAAA
AACGTCTAGGCCCCCCGAACCACGGGGACGTGGTTTTCCTTTGAAAAACACGATGATAATATGGCCACAC
ATATGACCGAGTACAAGCCCACGGTGCGCCTCGCCACCCGCGACGACGTCCCCAGGGCCGTACGCACCCT
CGCCGCCGCGTTCGCCGACTACCCCGCCACGCGCCACACCGTCGATCCGGACCGCCACATCGAGCGGGTC
ACCGAGCTGCAAGAACTCTTCCTCACGCGCGTCGGGCTCGACATCGGCAAGGTGTGGGTCGCGGACGACG
GCGCCGCGGTGGCGGTCTGGACCACGCCGGAGAGCGTCGAAGCGGGGGCGGTGTTCGCCGAGATCGGCCC
GCGCATGGCCGAGTTGAGCGGTTCCCGGCTGGCCGCGCAGCAACAGATGGAAGGCCTCCTGGCGCCGCAC
CGGCCCAAGGAGCCCGCGTGGTTCCTGGCCACCGTCGGCGTCTCGCCCGACCACCAGGGCAAGGGTCTGG
GCAGCGCCGTCGTGCTCCCCGGAGTGGAGGCGGCCGAGCGCGCCGGGGTGCCCGCCTTCCTGGAGACCTC
CGCGCCCCGCAACCTCCCCTTCTACGAGCGGCTCGGCTTCACCGTCACCGCCGACGTCGAGGTGCCCGAA
GGACCGCGCACCTGGTGCATGACCCGCAAGCCCGGTGCCTAAATCGATAGATCCTAATCAACCTCTGGAT
TACAAAATTTGTGAAAGATTGACTGGTATTCTTAACTATGTTGCTCCTTTTACGCTATGTGGATACGCTG
CTTTAATGCCTTTGTATCATGCTATTGCTTCCCGTATGGCTTTCATTTTCTCCTCCTTGTATAAATCCTG
GTTGCTGTCTCTTTATGAGGAGTTGTGGCCCGTTGTCAGGCAACGTGGCGTGGTGTGCACTGTGTTTGCT
GACGCAACCCCCACTGGTTGGGGCATTGCCACCACCTGTCAGCTCCTTTCCGGGACTTTCGCTTTCCCCC
TCCCTATTGCCACGGCGGAACTCATCGCCGCCTGCCTTGCCCGCTGCTGGACAGGGGCTCGGCTGTTGGG
CACTGACAATTCCGTGGTGTTGTCGGGGAAATCATCGTCCTTTCCTTGGCTGCTCGCCTGTGTTGCCACC
TGGATTCTGCGCGGGACGTCCTTCTGCTACGTCCCTTCGGCCCTCAATCCAGCGGACCTTCCTTCCCGCG
GCCTGCTGCCGGCTCTGCGGCCTCTTCCGCGTCTTCGCCTTCGCCCTCAGACGAGTCGGATCTCCCTTTG
GGCCGCCTCCCCGCCTGGTACCTTTAAGACCAATGACTTACAAGGCAGCTGTAGATCTTAGCCACTTTTT
AAAAGAAAAGGGGGGACTGGAAGGGCTAATTCACTCCCAACGAAGACAAGATCACCTGCAGGACAGGCGC
GCCCTGCTTTTTGCTTGTACTGGGTCTCTCTGGTTAGACCAGATCTGAGCCTGGGAGCTCTCTGGCTAAC
TAGGGAACCCACTGCTTAAGCCTCAATAAAGCTTGCCTTGAGTGCTTCAAGTAGTGTGTGCCCGTCTGTT
GTGTGACTCTGGTAACTAGAGATCCCTCAGACCCTTTTAGTCAGTGTGGAAAATCTCTAGCACCCGGGCG
ATTAAGGAAAGGGCTAGATCATTCTTGAAGACGAAAGGGCCTCGTGATACGCCTATTTTTATAGGTTAAT
GTCATGATAATAATGGTTTCTTAGACGTCAGGTGGCACTTTTCGGGGAAATGTGCGCGGAACCCCTATTT
GTTTATTTTTCTAAATACATTCAAATATGTATCCGCTCATGAGACAATAACCCTGATAAATGCTTCAATA
ATATTGAAAAAGGAAGAGTATGAGTATTCAACATTTCCGTGTCGCCCTTATTCCCTTTTTTGCGGCATTT
TGCCTTCCTGTTTTTGCTCACCCAGAAACGCTGGTGAAAGTAAAAGATGCTGAAGATCAGTTGGGTGCAC
GAGTGGGTTACATCGAACTGGATCTCAACAGCGGTAAGATCCTTGAGAGTTTTCGCCCCGAAGAACGTTT
TCCAATGATGAGCACTTTTAAAGTTCTGCTATGTGGCGCGGTATTATCCCGTGTTGACGCCGGGCAAGAG
CAACTCGGTCGCCGCATACACTATTCTCAGAATGACTTGGTTGAGTACTCACCAGTCACAGAAAAGCATC
TTACGGATGGCATGACAGTAAGAGAATTATGCAGTGCTGCCATAACCATGAGTGATAACACTGCGGCCAA
CTTACTTCTGACAACGATCGGAGGACCGAAGGAGCTAACCGCTTTTTTGCACAACATGGGGGATCATGTA
ACTCGCCTTGATCGTTGGGAACCGGAGCTGAATGAAGCCATACCAAACGACGAGCGTGACACCACGATGC
CTGTAGCAATGGCAACAACGTTGCGCAAACTATTAACTGGCGAACTACTTACTCTAGCTTCCCGGCAACA
ATTAATAGACTGGATGGAGGCGGATAAAGTTGCAGGACCACTTCTGCGCTCGGCCCTTCCGGCTGGCTGG
TTTATTGCTGATAAATCTGGAGCCGGTGAGCGTGGGTCTCGCGGTATCATTGCAGCACTGGGGCCAGATG
GTAAGCCCTCCCGTATCGTAGTTATCTACACGACGGGGAGTCAGGCAACTATGGATGAACGAAATAGACA
GATCGCTGAGATAGGTGCCTCACTGATTAAGCATTGGTAACTGTCAGACCAAGTTTACTCATATATACTT
TAGATTGATTTAAAACTTCATTTTTAATTTAAAAGGATCTAGGTGAAGATCCTTTTTGATAATCTCATGA
CCAAAATCCCTTAACGTGAGTTTTCGTTCCACTGAGCGTCAGACCCCGTAGAAAAGATCAAAGGATCTTC
TTGAGATCCTTTTTTTCTGCGCGTAATCTGCTGCTTGCAAACAAAAAAACCACCGCTACCAGCGGTGGTT
TGTTTGCCGGATCAAGAGCTACCAACTCTTTTTCCGAAGGTAACTGGCTTCAGCAGAGCGCAGATACCAA
ATACTGTTCTTCTAGTGTAGCCGTAGTTAGGCCACCACTTCAAGAACTCTGTAGCACCGCCTACATACCT
CGCTCTGCTAATCCTGTTACCAGTGGCTGCTGCCAGTGGCGATAAGTCGTGTCTTACCGGGTTGGACTCA
AGACGATAGTTACCGGATAAGGCGCAGCGGTCGGGCTGAACGGGGGGTTCGTGCACACAGCCCAGCTTGG
AGCGAACGACCTACACCGAACTGAGATACCTACAGCGTGAGCTATGAGAAAGCGCCACGCTTCCCGAAGG
GAGAAAGGCGGACAGGTATCCGGTAAGCGGCAGGGTCGGAACAGGAGAGCGCACGAGGGAGCTTCCAGGG
GGAAACGCCTGGTATCTTTATAGTCCTGTCGGGTTTCGCCACCTCTGACTTGAGCGTCGATTTTTGTGAT
GCTCGTCAGGGGGGCGGAGCCTATGGAAAAACGCCAGCAACGCGGCCTTTTTACGGTTCCTGGCCTTTTG
CTGGCCTTTTGCTCACATGTTCTTTCCTGCGTTATCCCCTGATTCTGTGGATAACCGTATTACCGCCTTT
GAGTGAGCTGATACCGCTCGCCGCAGCCGAACGACCGAGCGCAGCGAGTCAGTGAGCGAGGAAGCGGAAG
AGCGCCCAATACGCAAACCGCCTCTCCCCGCGCGTTGGCCGATTCATTAATGCAGCAAGCTCATGGCTGA
CTAATTTTTTTTATTTATGCAGAGGCCGAGGCCGCCTCGGCCTCTGAGCTATTCCAGAAGTAGTGAGGAG
GCTTTTTTGGAGGCCTAGGCTTTTGCAAAAAGCTCCCCGTGGCACGACAGGTTTCCCGACTGGAAAGCGG
GCAGTGAGCGCAACGCAATTAATGTGAGTTAGCTCACTCATTAGGCACCCCAGGCTTTACACTTTATGCT
TCCGGCTCGTATGTTGTGTGGAATTGTGAGCGGATAACAATTTCACACAGGAAACAGCT
Features (pLannotate 1.2.2; 24 found; start..end, strand, type, name):
     15..98      +  polyA_signal   SV40 poly(A) signal (fragment): SV40 polyadenylation signal
    265..594     +  CDS            nef (fragment): NEF_HV1BR - Experimental evidence at protein level: Swiss-Prot protein existence level 1. Extracellular Nef protein targets CD4(+) T-lymphocytes for apoptosis by interacting with CXCR4 surface receptors (PubMed:14990729). From Human immunodeficiency virus type 1 group M subtype B (isolate BRU/LAI) (HIV-1).
    642..899     +  LTR            5' LTR (truncated): truncated 5' long terminal repeat (LTR) from HIV-1
    946..1071    +  misc_feature   HIV-1 Ψ: packaging signal of human immunodeficiency virus type 1
   1055..1393    +  CDS            HIV-1 gag (fragment): gag protein from human immunodeficiency virus 1; gag
   1568..1801    +  misc_feature   RRE: The Rev response element (RRE) of HIV-1 allows for Rev-dependent mRNA export from the nucleus to the cytoplasm.
   2178..2278    +  CDS            Rev (fragment): human immunodeficiency virus 1 (HIV-1) Rev protein; rev; enhances nuclear export of unspliced and incompletely spliced viral mRNAs
   2323..2440    +  misc_feature   cPPT/CTS: central polypurine tract and central termination sequence of HIV-1
   2488..3666    +  promoter       EF-1α promoter: strong constitutive promoter for human elongation factor EF-1α
   3708..4738    +  CDS            Cre (fragment): site-specific recombinase Cre is a site-specific recombinase from bacteriophage P1. Recombination occurs at loxP sequences.
   4847..5309    +  misc_feature   IRES: internal ribosome entry site (IRES) of the encephalomyocarditis virus (EMCV)
   5323..5920    +  CDS            PuroR (fragment): puromycin N-acetyltransferase; pac from Streptomyces; confers resistance to puromycin
   5936..6524    +  misc_feature   WPRE: woodchuck hepatitis virus posttranscriptional regulatory element
   6519..6629    +  CDS            nef (fragment): NEF_SIVS4 - Experimental evidence at protein level: Swiss-Prot protein existence level 1. Interferes with TCR signaling from the cell membrane. Interacts with CD247/TCRZ (TCR zeta chain) and exert potent down- regulation of cell surface TCR/CD3 complexes. From Simian immunodeficiency virus (isolate F236/smH4) (SIV-sm) (Simian immunodeficiency virus sooty mangabey monkey).
   6672..6852    +  LTR            5' LTR (truncated): truncated 5' long terminal repeat (LTR) from HIV-1
   6985..7089    +  promoter       AmpR promoter: bla
   7090..7950    +  CDS            AmpR: β-lactamase; bla; confers resistance to ampicillin, carbenicillin, and related antibiotics
   8121..8709    +  rep_origin     ori: high-copy-number ColE1/pMB1/pBR322/pUC origin of replication
   8892..8946    +  CDS            lacI (fragment): lac repressor; lacI; The lac repressor binds to the lac operator to inhibit transcription in E. coli. This inhibition can be relieved by adding lactose or isopropyl-β-D-thiogalactopyranoside (IPTG).
   8952..9045    +  rep_origin     SV40 ori (fragment): SV40 origin of replication
   9070..9107    +  CDS            lacI (fragment): lac repressor; lacI; The lac repressor binds to the lac operator to inhibit transcription in E. coli. This inhibition can be relieved by adding lactose or isopropyl-β-D-thiogalactopyranoside (IPTG).
   9120..9141    +  protein_bind   CAP binding site: CAP binding activates transcription in the presence of cAMP. E. coli catabolite activator protein
   9156..9186    +  promoter       lac promoter: promoter for the E. coli lac operon
   9194..9210    +  protein_bind   lac operator: The lac repressor binds to the lac operator to inhibit transcription in E. coli. This inhibition can be relieved by adding lactose or isopropyl-β-D-thiogalactopyranoside (IPTG). lac repressor encoded by lacI
