>Addgene plasmid #30205 | Cre-IRES-PuroR | analyzer sequence | sequence record 13821
TGGAAGGGCTAATTCACTCCCAAAGAAGACAAGATATCCTTGATCTGTGGATCTACCACACACAAGGCTA
CTTCCCTGATTAGCAGAACTACACACCAGGGCCAGGGGTCAGATATCCACTGACCTTTGGATGGTGCTAC
AAGCTAGTACCAGTTGAGCCAGATAAGGTAGAAGAGGCCAATAAAGGAGAGAACACCAGCTTGTTACACC
CTGTGAGCCTGCATGGGATGGATGACCCGGAGAGAGAAGTGTTAGAGTGGAGGTTTGACAGCCGCCTAGC
ATTTCATCACGTGGCCCGAGAGCTGCATCCGGAGTACTTCAAGAACTGCTGATATCGAGCTTGCTACAAG
GGACTTTCCGCTGGGGACTTTCCAGGGAGGCGTGGCCTGGGCGGGACTGGGGAGTGGCGAGCCCTCAGAT
CCTGCATATAAGCAGCTGCTTTTTGCCTGTACTGGGTCTCTCTGGTTAGACCAGATCTGAGCCTGGGAGC
TCTCTGGCTAACTAGGGAACCCACTGCTTAAGCCTCAATAAAGCTTGCCTTGAGTGCTTCAAGTAGTGTG
TGCCCGTCTGTTGTGTGACTCTGGTAACTAGAGATCCCTCAGACCCTTTTAGTCAGTGTGGAAAATCTCT
AGCAGTGGCGCCCGAACAGGGACTTGAAAGCGAAAGGGAAACCAGAGGAGCTCTCTCGACGCAGGACTCG
GCTTGCTGAAGCGCGCACGGCAAGAGGCGAGGGGCGGCGACTGGTGAGTACGCCAAAAATTTTGACTAGC
GGAGGCTAGAAGGAGAGAGATGGGTGCGAGAGCGTCAGTATTAAGCGGGGGAGAATTAGATCGCGATGGG
AAAAAATTCGGTTAAGGCCAGGGGGAAAGAAAAAATATAAATTAAAACATATAGTATGGGCAAGCAGGGA
GCTAGAACGATTCGCAGTTAATCCTGGCCTGTTAGAAACATCAGAAGGCTGTAGACAAATACTGGGACAG
CTACAACCATCCCTTCAGACAGGATCAGAAGAACTTAGATCATTATATAATACAGTAGCAACCCTCTATT
GTGTGCATCAAAGGATAGAGATAAAAGACACCAAGGAAGCTTTAGACAAGATAGAGGAAGAGCAAAACAA
AAGTAAGACCACCGCACAGCAAGCGGCCGGCCGCTGATCTTCAGACCTGGAGGAGGAGATATGAGGGACA
ATTGGAGAAGTGAATTATATAAATATAAAGTAGTAAAAATTGAACCATTAGGAGTAGCACCCACCAAGGC
AAAGAGAAGAGTGGTGCAGAGAGAAAAAAGAGCAGTGGGAATAGGAGCTTTGTTCCTTGGGTTCTTGGGA
GCAGCAGGAAGCACTATGGGCGCAGCGTCAATGACGCTGACGGTACAGGCCAGACAATTATTGTCTGGTA
TAGTGCAGCAGCAGAACAATTTGCTGAGGGCTATTGAGGCGCAACAGCATCTGTTGCAACTCACAGTCTG
GGGCATCAAGCAGCTCCAGGCAAGAATCCTGGCTGTGGAAAGATACCTAAAGGATCAACAGCTCCTGGGG
ATTTGGGGTTGCTCTGGAAAACTCATTTGCACCACTGCTGTGCCTTGGAATGCTAGTTGGAGTAATAAAT
CTCTGGAACAGATTTGGAATCACACGACCTGGATGGAGTGGGACAGAGAAATTAACAATTACACAAGCTT
AATACACTCCTTAATTGAAGAATCGCAAAACCAGCAAGAAAAGAATGAACAAGAATTATTGGAATTAGAT
AAATGGGCAAGTTTGTGGAATTGGTTTAACATAACAAATTGGCTGTGGTATATAAAATTATTCATAATGA
TAGTAGGAGGCTTGGTAGGTTTAAGAATAGTTTTTGCTGTACTTTCTATAGTGAATAGAGTTAGGCAGGG
ATATTCACCATTATCGTTTCAGACCCACCTCCCAACCCCGAGGGGACCCGACAGGCCCGAAGGAATAGAA
GAAGAAGGTGGAGAGAGAGACAGAGACAGATCCATTCGATTAGTGAACGGATCTCGACGGTATCGCCGAA
TTCACAAATGGCAGTATTCATCCACAATTTTAAAAGAAAAGGGGGGATTGGGGGGTACAGTGCAGGGGAA
AGAATAGTAGACATAATAGCAACAGACATACAAACTAAAGAATTACAAAAACAAATTACAAAAATTCAAA
ATTTTCGGGTTTATTACAGGGACAGCAGAGATCCAGTTTGGACTAGTCGTGAGGCTCCGGTGCCCGTCAG
TGGGCAGAGCGCACATCGCCCACAGTCCCCGAGAAGTTGGGGGGAGGGGTCGGCAATTGAACCGGTGCCT
AGAGAAGGTGGCGCGGGGTAAACTGGGAAAGTGATGTCGTGTACTGGCTCCGCCTTTTTCCCGAGGGTGG
GGGAGAACCGTATATAAGTGCAGTAGTCGCCGTGAACGTTCTTTTTCGCAACGGGTTTGCCGCCAGAACA
CAGGTAAGTGCCGTGTGTGGTTCCCGCGGGCCTGGCCTCTTTACGGGTTATGGCCCTTGCGTGCCTTGAA
TTACTTCCACCTGGCTGCAGTACGTGATTCTTGATCCCGAGCTTCGGGTTGGAAGTGGGTGGGAGAGTTC
GAGGCCTTGCGCTTAAGGAGCCCCTTCGCCTCGTGCTTGAGTTGAGGCCTGGCCTGGGCGCTGGGGCCGC
CGCGTGCGAATCTGGTGGCACCTTCGCGCCTGTCTCGCTGCTTTCGATAAGTCTCTAGCCATTTAAAATT
TTTGATGACCTGCTGCGACGCTTTTTTTCTGGCAAGATAGTCTTGTAAATGCGGGCCAAGATCTGCACAC
TGGTATTTCGGTTTTTGGGGCCGCGGGCGGCGACGGGGCCCGTGCGTCCCAGCGCACATGTTCGGCGAGG
CGGGGCCTGCGAGCGCGGCCACCGAGAATCGGACGGGGGTAGTCTCAAGCTGGCCGGCCTGCTCTGGTGC
CTGGCCTCGCGCCGCCGTGTATCGCCCCGCCCTGGGCGGCAAGGCTGGCCCGGTCGGCACCAGTTGCGTG
AGCGGAAAGATGGCCGCTTCCCGGCCCTGCTGCAGGGAGCTCAAAATGGAGGACGCGGCGCTCGGGAGAG
CGGGCGGGTGAGTCACCCACACAAAGGAAAAGGGCCTTTCCGTCCTCAGCCGTCGCTTCATGTGACTCCA
CGGAGTACCGGGCGCCGTCCAGGCACCTCGATTAGTTCTCGAGCTTTTGGAGTACGTCGTCTTTAGGTTG
GGGGGAGGGGTTTTATGCGATGGAGTTTCCCCACACTGAGTGGGTGGAGACTGAAGTTAGGCCAGCTTGG
CACTTGATGTAATTCTCCTTGGAATTTGCCCTTTTTGAGTTTGGATCTTGGTTCATTCTCAAGCCTCAGA
CAGTGGTTCAAAGTTTTTTTCTTCCATTTCAGGTGTCGTGAAGCGGCCGCCATGGGCACACGACTCCCCA
AGAAGAGGAAGGTGTCCAATTTACTGACCGTACACCAAAATTTGCCTGCATTACCGGTCGATGCAACGAG
TGATGAGGTTCGCAAGAACCTGATGGACATGTTCAGGGATCGCCAGGCGTTTTCTGAGCATACCTGGAAA
ATGCTTCTGTCCGTTTGCCGGTCGTGGGCGGCATGGTGCAAGTTGAATAACCGGAAATGGTTTCCCGCAG
AACCTGAAGATGTTCGAGATTATCTTCTATATCTTCAGGCGCGCGGTCTGGCAGTAAAAACTATCCAGCA
ACATTTGGGCCAGCTAAACATGCTTCATCGTCGGTCCGGGCTGCCACGACCAAGTGACAGCAATGCTGTT
TCACTGGTTATGCGGCGGATCCGAAAAGAAAACGTTGATGCCGGTGAACGTGCAAAACAGGCTCTAGCGT
TCGAACGCACTGATTTCGACCAGGTTCGTTCACTCATGGAAAATAGCGATCGCTGCCAGGATATACGTAA
TCTGGCATTTCTGGGGATTGCTTATAACACCCTGTTACGTATAGCCGAAATTGCCAGGATCAGGGTTAAA
GATATCTCACGTACTGACGGTGGGAGAATGTTAATCCATATTGGCAGAACGAAAACGCTGGTTAGCACCG
CAGGTGTAGAGAAGGCACTTAGCCTGGGGGTAACTAAACTGGTCGAGCGATGGATTTCCGTCTCTGGTGT
AGCTGATGATCCGAATAACTACCTGTTTTGCCGGGTCAGAAAAAATGGTGTTGCCGCGCCATCTGCCACC
AGCCAGCTATCAACTCGCGCCCTGGAAGGGATTTTTGAAGCAACTCATCGATTGATTTACGGCGCTAAGG
ATGACTCTGGTCAGAGATACCTGGCCTGGTCTGGACACAGTGCCCGTGTCGGAGCCGCGCGAGATATGGC
CCGCGCTGGAGTTTCAATACCGGAGATCATGCAAGCTGGTGGCTGGACCAATGTAAATATTGTCATGAAC
TATATCCGTAACCTGGATAGTGAAACAGGGGCAATGGTGCGCCTGCTGGAAGATGGCGATTAGAGATCCC
TCCCCCCCCCCTAACGTTACTGGCCGAAGCCGCTTGGAATAAGGCCGGTGTGCGTTTGTCTATATGTTAT
TTTCCACCATATTGCCGTCTTTTGGCAATGTGAGGGCCCGGAAACCTGGCCCTGTCTTCTTGACGAGCAT
TCCTAGGGGTCTTTCCCCTCTCGCCAAAGGAATGCAAGGTCTGTTGAATGTCGTGAAGGAAGCAGTTCCT
CTGGAAGCTTCTTGAAGACAAACAACGTCTGTAGCGACCCTTTGCAGGCAGCGGAACCCCCCACCTGGCG
ACAGGTGCCTCTGCGGCCAAAAGCCACGTGTATAAGATACACCTGCAAAGGCGGCACAACCCCAGTGCCA
CGTTGTGAGTTGGATAGTTGTGGAAAGAGTCAAATGGCTCTCCTCAAGCGTATTCAACAAGGGGCTGAAG
GATGCCCAGAAGGTACCCCATTGTATGGGATCTGATCTGGGGCCTCGGTGCACATGCTTTACATGTGTTT
AGTCGAGGTTAAAAAAACGTCTAGGCCCCCCGAACCACGGGGACGTGGTTTTCCTTTGAAAAACACGATG
ATAATATGGCCACACATATGATGACCGAGTACAAGCCCACGGTGCGCCTCGCCACCCGCGACGACGTCCC
CAGGGCCGTACGCACCCTCGCCGCCGCGTTCGCCGACTACCCCGCCACGCGCCACACCGTCGATCCGGAC
CGCCACATCGAGCGGGTCACCGAGCTGCAAGAACTCTTCCTCACGCGCGTCGGGCTCGACATCGGCAAGG
TGTGGGTCGCGGACGACGGCGCCGCGGTGGCGGTCTGGACCACGCCGGAGAGCGTCGAAGCGGGGGCGGT
GTTCGCCGAGATCGGCCCGCGCATGGCCGAGTTGAGCGGTTCCCGGCTGGCCGCGCAGCAACAGATGGAA
GGCCTCCTGGCGCCGCACCGGCCCAAGGAGCCCGCGTGGTTCCTGGCCACCGTCGGCGTCTCGCCCGACC
ACCAGGGCAAGGGTCTGGGCAGCGCCGTCGTGCTCCCCGGAGTGGAGGCGGCCGAGCGCGCCGGGGTGCC
CGCCTTCCTGGAGACCTCCGCGCCCCGCAACCTCCCCTTCTACGAGCGGCTCGGCTTCACCGTCACCGCC
GACGTCGAGGTGCCCGAAGGACCGCGCACCTGGTGCATGACCCGCAAGCCCGGTGCCTAAATCGATAGAT
CCTAATCAACCTCTGGATTACAAAATTTGTGAAAGATTGACTGGTATTCTTAACTATGTTGCTCCTTTTA
CGCTATGTGGATACGCTGCTTTAATGCCTTTGTATCATGCTATTGCTTCCCGTATGGCTTTCATTTTCTC
CTCCTTGTATAAATCCTGGTTGCTGTCTCTTTATGAGGAGTTGTGGCCCGTTGTCAGGCAACGTGGCGTG
GTGTGCACTGTGTTTGCTGACGCAACCCCCACTGGTTGGGGCATTGCCACCACCTGTCAGCTCCTTTCCG
GGACTTTCGCTTTCCCCCTCCCTATTGCCACGGCGGAACTCATCGCCGCCTGCCTTGCCCGCTGCTGGAC
AGGGGCTCGGCTGTTGGGCACTGACAATTCCGTGGTGTTGTCGGGGAAATCATCGTCCTTTCCTTGGCTG
CTCGCCTGTGTTGCCACCTGGATTCTGCGCGGGACGTCCTTCTGCTACGTCCCTTCGGCCCTCAATCCAG
CGGACCTTCCTTCCCGCGGCCTGCTGCCGGCTCTGCGGCCTCTTCCGCGTCTTCGCCTTCGCCCTCAGAC
GAGTCGGATCTCCCTTTGGGCCGCCTCCCCGCCTGGTACCTTTAAGACCAATGACTTACAAGGCAGCTGT
AGATCTTAGCCACTTTTTAAAAGAAAAGGGGGGACTGGAAGGGCTAATTCACTCCCAACGAAGACAAGAT
CACCTGCAGGACAGGCGCGCCCTGCTTTTTGCTTGTACTGGGTCTCTCTGGTTAGACCAGATCTGAGCCT
GGGAGCTCTCTGGCTAACTAGGGAACCCACTGCTTAAGCCTCAATAAAGCTTGCCTTGAGTGCTTCAAGT
AGTGTGTGCCCGTCTGTTGTGTGACTCTGGTAACTAGAGATCCCTCAGACCCTTTTAGTCAGTGTGGAAA
ATCTCTAGCACCCGGGCGATTAAGGAAAGGGCTAGATCATTCTTGAAGACGAAAGGGCCTCGTGATACGC
CTATTTTTATAGGTTAATGTCATGATAATAATGGTTTCTTAGACGTCAGGTGGCACTTTTCGGGGAAATG
TGCGCGGAACCCCTATTTGTTTATTTTTCTAAATACATTCAAATATGTATCCGCTCATGAGACAATAACC
CTGATAAATGCTTCAATAATATTGAAAAAGGAAGAGTATGAGTATTCAACATTTCCGTGTCGCCCTTATT
CCCTTTTTTGCGGCATTTTGCCTTCCTGTTTTTGCTCACCCAGAAACGCTGGTGAAAGTAAAAGATGCTG
AAGATCAGTTGGGTGCACGAGTGGGTTACATCGAACTGGATCTCAACAGCGGTAAGATCCTTGAGAGTTT
TCGCCCCGAAGAACGTTTTCCAATGATGAGCACTTTTAAAGTTCTGCTATGTGGCGCGGTATTATCCCGT
GTTGACGCCGGGCAAGAGCAACTCGGTCGCCGCATACACTATTCTCAGAATGACTTGGTTGAGTACTCAC
CAGTCACAGAAAAGCATCTTACGGATGGCATGACAGTAAGAGAATTATGCAGTGCTGCCATAACCATGAG
TGATAACACTGCGGCCAACTTACTTCTGACAACGATCGGAGGACCGAAGGAGCTAACCGCTTTTTTGCAC
AACATGGGGGATCATGTAACTCGCCTTGATCGTTGGGAACCGGAGCTGAATGAAGCCATACCAAACGACG
AGCGTGACACCACGATGCCTGTAGCAATGGCAACAACGTTGCGCAAACTATTAACTGGCGAACTACTTAC
TCTAGCTTCCCGGCAACAATTAATAGACTGGATGGAGGCGGATAAAGTTGCAGGACCACTTCTGCGCTCG
GCCCTTCCGGCTGGCTGGTTTATTGCTGATAAATCTGGAGCCGGTGAGCGTGGGTCTCGCGGTATCATTG
CAGCACTGGGGCCAGATGGTAAGCCCTCCCGTATCGTAGTTATCTACACGACGGGGAGTCAGGCAACTAT
GGATGAACGAAATAGACAGATCGCTGAGATAGGTGCCTCACTGATTAAGCATTGGTAACTGTCAGACCAA
GTTTACTCATATATACTTTAGATTGATTTAAAACTTCATTTTTAATTTAAAAGGATCTAGGTGAAGATCC
TTTTTGATAATCTCATGACCAAAATCCCTTAACGTGAGTTTTCGTTCCACTGAGCGTCAGACCCCGTAGA
AAAGATCAAAGGATCTTCTTGAGATCCTTTTTTTCTGCGCGTAATCTGCTGCTTGCAAACAAAAAAACCA
CCGCTACCAGCGGTGGTTTGTTTGCCGGATCAAGAGCTACCAACTCTTTTTCCGAAGGTAACTGGCTTCA
GCAGAGCGCAGATACCAAATACTGTTCTTCTAGTGTAGCCGTAGTTAGGCCACCACTTCAAGAACTCTGT
AGCACCGCCTACATACCTCGCTCTGCTAATCCTGTTACCAGTGGCTGCTGCCAGTGGCGATAAGTCGTGT
CTTACCGGGTTGGACTCAAGACGATAGTTACCGGATAAGGCGCAGCGGTCGGGCTGAACGGGGGGTTCGT
GCACACAGCCCAGCTTGGAGCGAACGACCTACACCGAACTGAGATACCTACAGCGTGAGCTATGAGAAAG
CGCCACGCTTCCCGAAGGGAGAAAGGCGGACAGGTATCCGGTAAGCGGCAGGGTCGGAACAGGAGAGCGC
ACGAGGGAGCTTCCAGGGGGAAACGCCTGGTATCTTTATAGTCCTGTCGGGTTTCGCCACCTCTGACTTG
AGCGTCGATTTTTGTGATGCTCGTCAGGGGGGCGGAGCCTATGGAAAAACGCCAGCAACGCGGCCTTTTT
ACGGTTCCTGGCCTTTTGCTGGCCTTTTGCTCACATGTTCTTTCCTGCGTTATCCCCTGATTCTGTGGAT
AACCGTATTACCGCCTTTGAGTGAGCTGATACCGCTCGCCGCAGCCGAACGACCGAGCGCAGCGAGTCAG
TGAGCGAGGAAGCGGAAGAGCGCCCAATACGCAAACCGCCTCTCCCCGCGCGTTGGCCGATTCATTAATG
CAGCAAGCTCATGGCTGACTAATTTTTTTTATTTATGCAGAGGCCGAGGCCGCCTCGGCCTCTGAGCTAT
TCCAGAAGTAGTGAGGAGGCTTTTTTGGAGGCCTAGGCTTTTGCAAAAAGCTCCCCGTGGCACGACAGGT
TTCCCGACTGGAAAGCGGGCAGTGAGCGCAACGCAATTAATGTGAGTTAGCTCACTCATTAGGCACCCCA
GGCTTTACACTTTATGCTTCCGGCTCGTATGTTGTGTGGAATTGTGAGCGGATAACAATTTCACACAGGA
AACAGCTATGACATGATTACGAATTTCACAAATAAAGCATTTTTTTCACTGCATTCTAGTTGTGGTTTGT
CCAAACTCATCAATGTATCTTATCATGTCTGGATCAACTGGATAACTCAAGCTAACCAAAATCATCCCAA
ACTTCCCACCCCATACCCTATTACCACTGCCAATTACCTGTGGTTTCATTTACTCTAAACCTGTGATTCC
TCTGAATTATTTTCATTTTAAAGAAATTGTATTTGTTAAATATGTACTACAAACTTAGTAGT
Features (pLannotate 1.2.2; 24 found; start..end, strand, type, name):
    377..634     +  LTR            5' LTR (truncated): truncated 5' long terminal repeat (LTR) from HIV-1
    681..806     +  misc_feature   HIV-1 Ψ: packaging signal of human immunodeficiency virus type 1
    790..1128    +  CDS            HIV-1 gag (fragment): gag protein from human immunodeficiency virus 1; gag
   1303..1536    +  misc_feature   RRE: The Rev response element (RRE) of HIV-1 allows for Rev-dependent mRNA export from the nucleus to the cytoplasm.
   1913..2013    +  CDS            Rev (fragment): human immunodeficiency virus 1 (HIV-1) Rev protein; rev; enhances nuclear export of unspliced and incompletely spliced viral mRNAs
   2058..2175    +  misc_feature   cPPT/CTS: central polypurine tract and central termination sequence of HIV-1
   2223..3401    +  promoter       EF-1α promoter: strong constitutive promoter for human elongation factor EF-1α
   3443..4473    +  CDS            Cre (fragment): site-specific recombinase Cre is a site-specific recombinase from bacteriophage P1. Recombination occurs at loxP sequences.
   4582..5044    +  misc_feature   IRES: internal ribosome entry site (IRES) of the encephalomyocarditis virus (EMCV)
   5061..5658    +  CDS            PuroR (fragment): puromycin N-acetyltransferase; pac from Streptomyces; confers resistance to puromycin
   5674..6262    +  misc_feature   WPRE: woodchuck hepatitis virus posttranscriptional regulatory element
   6257..6367    +  CDS            nef (fragment): NEF_SIVS4 - Experimental evidence at protein level: Swiss-Prot protein existence level 1. Interferes with TCR signaling from the cell membrane. Interacts with CD247/TCRZ (TCR zeta chain) and exert potent down- regulation of cell surface TCR/CD3 complexes. From Simian immunodeficiency virus (isolate F236/smH4) (SIV-sm) (Simian immunodeficiency virus sooty mangabey monkey).
   6410..6590    +  LTR            5' LTR (truncated): truncated 5' long terminal repeat (LTR) from HIV-1
   6723..6827    +  promoter       AmpR promoter: bla
   6828..7688    +  CDS            AmpR: β-lactamase; bla; confers resistance to ampicillin, carbenicillin, and related antibiotics
   7859..8447    +  rep_origin     ori: high-copy-number ColE1/pMB1/pBR322/pUC origin of replication
   8630..8684    +  CDS            lacI (fragment): lac repressor; lacI; The lac repressor binds to the lac operator to inhibit transcription in E. coli. This inhibition can be relieved by adding lactose or isopropyl-β-D-thiogalactopyranoside (IPTG).
   8690..8783    +  rep_origin     SV40 ori (fragment): SV40 origin of replication
   8808..8845    +  CDS            lacI (fragment): lac repressor; lacI; The lac repressor binds to the lac operator to inhibit transcription in E. coli. This inhibition can be relieved by adding lactose or isopropyl-β-D-thiogalactopyranoside (IPTG).
   8858..8879    +  protein_bind   CAP binding site: CAP binding activates transcription in the presence of cAMP. E. coli catabolite activator protein
   8894..8924    +  promoter       lac promoter: promoter for the E. coli lac operon
   8932..8948    +  protein_bind   lac operator: The lac repressor binds to the lac operator to inhibit transcription in E. coli. This inhibition can be relieved by adding lactose or isopropyl-β-D-thiogalactopyranoside (IPTG). lac repressor encoded by lacI
   8982..9065    +  polyA_signal   SV40 poly(A) signal (fragment): SV40 polyadenylation signal
   9232..329     +  CDS            nef (fragment) (across the origin): NEF_HV1BR - Experimental evidence at protein level: Swiss-Prot protein existence level 1. Extracellular Nef protein targets CD4(+) T-lymphocytes for apoptosis by interacting with CXCR4 surface receptors (PubMed:14990729). From Human immunodeficiency virus type 1 group M subtype B (isolate BRU/LAI) (HIV-1).
