[The description below was written by a language model from this plasmid's Addgene catalogue record and pLannotate feature annotations shown in this document.]
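Description:
Cre-IRES-PuroR is an HIV-1-based lentiviral transfer plasmid built on the pHAGE2 backbone for delivering Cre recombinase together with a puromycin resistance marker to mammalian cells. In bacteria it is maintained as a high-copy plasmid through a ColE1/pUC-type origin and selected with ampicillin via the β-lactamase gene. The two annotated sequence records, about 9.2 kb each, show the same set of features and differ only in their start coordinate and by a few nucleotides. Small remnants of lac regulatory sequence, an SV40 origin fragment and an SV40 poly(A) fragment sit in the plasmid backbone outside the viral region.

The viral segment is flanked by two HIV-1 long terminal repeats, both annotated as truncated. It carries the Ψ packaging signal with an adjoining gag fragment, the Rev response element for Rev-dependent nuclear export of the genomic RNA, and the cPPT/CTS, which aids nuclear import and transduction efficiency. Short nef and rev fragments are residual viral sequence rather than functional genes. Within this frame, the human EF-1α promoter drives a single bicistronic transcript. The bacteriophage P1 Cre coding sequence comes first, followed by an EMCV IRES that permits cap-independent translation of puromycin N-acetyltransferase. A WPRE downstream enhances transcript expression. Because both proteins arise from one mRNA, puromycin selection enriches for cells that also express Cre.

The associated publication concerns making transgene-free human induced pluripotent stem cells with an excisable lentiviral reprogramming cassette. This suggests the vector is used to supply Cre for removing loxP-flanked sequences, with puromycin selection for cells that received it. More generally it suits any Cre/lox recombination experiment in transducible mammalian cells.
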