Addgene plasmid #30205: Cre-IRES-PuroR
Purpose: Lentiviral coexpression of Cre and puromycin from the human EF1a promoter
Depositing lab: Darrell Kotton. Depositing organization: Boston University Medical Campus. Publication: Generation of transgene-free lung disease-specific human induced pluripotent stem cells using a single excisable lentiviral stem cell cassette. Somers A, Jean JC, Sommer CA, Omari A, Ford CC, Mills JA, Ying L, Sommer AG, Jean JM, Smith BW, Lafyatis R, Demierre MF, Weiss DJ, French DL, Gadue P, Murphy GJ, Mostoslavsky G, Kotton DN. Stem Cells. 2010 Oct . 28(10):1728-40. 10.1002/stem.495 PubMed 20715179.
Backbone
  Vector backbone: pHAGE2
  Backbone size w/o insert (bp): 8164
  Vector type: Mammalian Expression, Lentiviral, Cre/Lox
  Selectable markers: Puromycin
Growth in bacteria
  Bacterial resistance: Ampicillin, 100 μg/mL
  Growth temperature: 37°C
  Growth strain: NEB Stable
  Growth instructions: LB broth at 37C, shaken at ~150 rotations/minute overnight.
  Copy number: High Copy
Gene/Insert
  Gene/Insert name: Cre recombinase
  Species: Enterobacteria phage P1
  Insert size (bp): 1065
  GenBank ID: X03453
  Entrez Gene: cre (a.k.a. P1_gp003)
  Promoter: EF1alpha
  Cloning method: Restriction Enzyme; 5′ cloning site Not1 (not destroyed); 3′ cloning site BamHI/BglII (destroyed during cloning)
  Sequencing primers: 5′ GGTTCATTCTCAAGCCTCAGACAGTG
Terms and licenses: Academic/Nonprofit Terms; Industry Terms: Not Available to Industry
How to cite: Cre-IRES-PuroR was a gift from Darrell Kotton (Addgene plasmid # 30205 ; http://n2t.net/addgene:30205 ; RRID:Addgene_30205)
