>Addgene plasmid #30205 | Cre-IRES-PuroR | addgene partial sequence | sequence record 109795 | WPRE-R 5'-CATAGCGTAAAAGGAGCAACA-3'
AGTCAATCTTTCACAAATTTTGTAATCCAGAGGTTGATTAGGATCTATCGATTTAGGCACCGGGCTTGCG
GGTCATGCACCAGGTGCGCGGTCCTTCGGGCACCTCGACGTCGGCGGTGACGGTGAAGCCGAGCCGCTCG
TAGAAGGGGAGGTTGCGGGGCGCGGAGGTCTCCAGGAAGGCGGGCACCCCGGCGCGCTCGGCCGCCTCCA
CTCCGGGGAGCACGACGGCGCTGCCCAGACCCTTGCCCTGGTGGTCGGGCGAGACGCCGACGGTGGCCAG
GAACCACGCGGGCTCCTTGGGCCGGTGCGGCGCCAGGAGGCCTTCCATCTGTTGCTGCGCGGCCAGCCGG
GAACCGCTCAACTCGGCCATGCGCGGGCCGATCTCGGCGAACACCGCCCCCGCTTCGACGCTCTCCGGCG
TGGTCCAGACCGCCACCGCGGCGCCGTCGTCCGCGACCCACACCTTGCCGATGTCGAGCCCGACGCGCGT
GAGGAAGAGTTCTTGCAGCTCGGTGACCCGCTCGATGTGGCGGTCCGGATCGACGGTGTGGCGCGTGGCG
GGGTAGTCGGCGAACGCGGCGGCGAGGGTGCGTACGGCCCTGGGGACGTCGTCGCGGGTGGCGAGGCGCA
CCGTGGGCTTGTACTCGGTCATATGTGTGGCCATATTATCATCGTGTTTTTCAAAGGAAAACCACGTCCC
CGTGGTTCGGGGGGCCTAGACGTTTTTTTAACCTCGACTAAACACATGTAAAGCATGTGCACCGAGGCCC
CAGATCAGATCCCATACAATGGGGTACCTTCTGGGCATCCTTCAGCCCCTTGTTGAATACGCTTGAGGAG
AGCCATTTGACTCTTTCCACAACTATCCAACTCACAACGTGGCACTGGGGTTGTGCCGCCTTT
