>Addgene plasmid #30205 | Cre-IRES-PuroR | addgene partial sequence | sequence record 133374 | EF1a-F 5'-TCAAGCCTCAGACAGTGGTTC-3'
AGCGGCCGCCATGGGCACACGACTCCCCAAGAAGAGGAAGGTGTCCAATTTACTGACCGTACACCAAAAT
TTGCCTGCATTACCGGTCGATGCAACGAGTGATGAGGTTCGCAAGAACCTGATGGACATGTTCAGGGATC
GCCAGGCGTTTTCTGAGCATACCTGGAAAATGCTTCTGTCCGTTTGCCGGTCGTGGGCGGCATGGTGCAA
GTTGAATAACCGGAAATGGTTTCCCGCAGAACCTGAAGATGTTCGAGATTATCTTCTATATCTTCAGGCG
CGCGGTCTGGCAGTAAAAACTATCCAGCAACATTTGGGCCAGCTAAACATGCTTCATCGTCGGTCCGGGC
TGCCACGACCAAGTGACAGCAATGCTGTTTCACTGGTTATGCGGCGGATCCGAAAAGAAAACGTTGATGC
CGGTGAACGTGCAAAACAGGCTCTAGCGTTCGAACGCACTGATTTCGACCAGGTTCGTTCACTCATGGAA
AATAGCGATCGCTGCCAGGATATACGTAATCTGGCATTTCTGGGGATTGCTTATAACACCCTGTTACGTA
TAGCCGAAATTGCCAGGATCAGGGTTAAAGATATCTCACGTACTGACGGTGGGAGAATGTTAATCCATAT
TGGCAGAACGAAAACGCTGGTTAGCACCGCAGGTGTAGAGAAGGCACTTAGCCTGGGGGTAACTAAACTG
GTCGAGCGATGGATTTCCGTCTCTGGTGTAGCTGATGATCCGAATAACTACCTGTTTTGCCGGGTCAGAA
AAAATGGTGTTGCCGCGCCATCTGCCACCAGCCAGCTATCAACTCGCGC
